Addgene plasmid #20158: CF-PIPKi
Depositing lab: Tobias Meyer. Depositing organization: Stanford University. Publication: Rapid chemically induced changes of PtdIns(4,5)P2 gate KCNQ ion channels. Suh BC, Inoue T, Meyer T, Hille B. Science. 2006 Dec 1. 314(5804):1454-7. 10.1126/science.1131163 PubMed 16990515.
Backbone
  Vector backbone: ECFP-C1
  Backbone manufacturer: Clontech
  Backbone size w/o insert (bp): 4733
  Vector type: Mammalian Expression
  Selectable markers: Neomycin (select with G418)
Growth in bacteria
  Bacterial resistance: Kanamycin, 50 μg/mL
  Growth temperature: 37°C
  Growth strain: DH5alpha
  Copy number: High Copy
Gene/Insert
  Gene/Insert name: CFP-FKBP-PIPK (D253A) (alt name: PIPK)
  Species: M. musculus (mouse)
  Mutation: D253A mutation in PIPK. C-terminus (amino acids 636-661)truncated, R445E, K446E, S264A
  GenBank ID: NM_008844
  Entrez Gene: Pip5k1c (a.k.a. AI115456, AI835305, Pip5kIgamma)
  Cloning method: Restriction Enzyme; 5′ cloning site EcoR1 (not destroyed); 3′ cloning site BamH1 (not destroyed)
  Sequencing primers: 5′ n/a
Terms and licenses: Academic/Nonprofit Terms; Industry Terms: Not Available to Industry
How to cite: CF-PIPKi was a gift from Tobias Meyer (Addgene plasmid # 20158 ; http://n2t.net/addgene:20158 ; RRID:Addgene_20158)
