[The description below was written by a language model from this plasmid's Addgene catalogue record and pLannotate feature annotations shown in this document.]
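Description:
CF-PIPKi is a mammalian expression plasmid built on the Clontech ECFP-C1 backbone. It encodes a three-part fusion protein of enhanced cyan fluorescent protein, an FKBP12 domain and a modified mouse type I gamma phosphatidylinositol 4-phosphate 5-kinase (Pip5k1c). The CMV immediate early enhancer and promoter drive the open reading frame, which runs ECFP, then FKBP, then the kinase inserted between the EcoRI and BamHI sites of the multiple cloning site. An SV40 polyadenylation signal terminates the transcript. The annotation software labels the FKBP segment as the F36V "DmrB" variant. The catalogue entry calls it only FKBP, so the exact variant should be checked against the sequence.

The kinase lacks its C-terminal residues 636-661 and carries the substitutions R445E, K446E and S264A together with D253A. The "i" in the name and the singling out of D253A suggest a catalytically inactive version, although the record does not say so explicitly. The associated publication concerns rapid, chemically induced changes in PtdIns(4,5)P2 and their effect on KCNQ channels. This fits use of the FKBP module for small-molecule-induced dimerisation with a membrane-anchored partner, which would recruit the cyan-tagged kinase to the plasma membrane. In that setting the construct would probably serve as a control for the active enzyme.

The plasmid is propagated at high copy in E. coli from a pUC-type origin, and it also contains an f1 origin. A single Tn5 NeoR/KanR gene is preceded by both a bacterial promoter and the SV40 early promoter and is followed by the HSV TK polyadenylation signal. It confers kanamycin resistance in bacteria and G418 selection in mammalian cells. The short large T antigen, ble and bGH fragments in the feature table are probably backbone remnants or annotation artefacts rather than functional parts.
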