Features (pLannotate 1.2.2; 16 found; start..end, strand, type, name):
     61..364     +  enhancer       CMV enhancer: human cytomegalovirus immediate early enhancer
    365..568     +  promoter       CMV promoter: human cytomegalovirus (CMV) immediate early promoter
    613..1329    +  CDS            ECFP: ECFP is a basic (constitutively fluorescent) cyan fluorescent protein published in 1996, derived from Aequorea victoria. It has low acid sensitivity.
   1342..1662    +  CDS            DmrB: F36V mutant of FK506-binding protein FKBP12 binds synthetic ligands that do not bind wild-type FKBP
   1724..1745    +  misc_feature   MCS (fragment): multiple cloning site
   1747..3651    +  CDS            Pip5k1c: PI51C_MOUSE - Also known as Kiaa0589. Experimental evidence at protein level: Swiss-Prot protein existence level 1. Catalyzes the phosphorylation of phosphatidylinositol 4- phosphate (PtdIns(4)P/PI4P) to form phosphatidylinositol 4,5- bisphosphate (PtdIns(4,5)P2/PIP2), a lipid second messenger that regulates several cellular processes such as signal transduction, vesicle trafficking, actin cytoskeleton dynamics, cell adhesion, and cell motility (PubMed:9535851, PubMed:14741049, PubMed:20622009, PubMed:22942276). PtdIns(4,5)P2 can directly act as a second messenger or can be utilized as a precu
   3677..3761    +  CDS            large T antigen (fragment): large T antigen from SV40 (simian virus 40)
   3784..3905    +  polyA_signal   SV40 poly(A) signal: SV40 polyadenylation signal
   3939..4367    -  rep_origin     f1 ori (sequence partly withheld): f1 bacteriophage origin of replication; arrow indicates direction of (+) strand synthesis
   4394..4498    +  promoter       AmpR promoter: bla
   4500..4857    +  promoter       SV40 promoter: SV40 enhancer and early promoter
   4892..5686    +  CDS            NeoR/KanR: aminoglycoside phosphotransferase from Tn5; aph(3')-II (or nptII); confers resistance to neomycin, kanamycin, and G418 (Geneticin®)
   5707..5859    +  CDS            ble (fragment): BLE_KLEPN - Experimental evidence at protein level: Swiss-Prot protein existence level 1. Binding protein with a strong affinity to the bleomycin family of antibiotics. Binds to CL990; an antimitotic-antibiotic compound. From Klebsiella pneumoniae.
   5918..5965    +  polyA_signal   HSV TK poly(A) signal: herpes simplex virus thymidine kinase polyadenylation signal (Cole and Stacy, 1985)
   6056..6072    -  polyA_signal   bGH poly(A) signal (fragment): bovine growth hormone polyadenylation signal
   6294..6882    +  rep_origin     ori: high-copy-number ColE1/pMB1/pBR322/pUC origin of replication
>Addgene plasmid #20158 | CF-PIPKi | depositor full sequence | sequence record 9495 | Author sequence
TAGTTATTAATAGTAATCAATTACGGGGTCATTAGTTCATAGCCCATATATGGAGTTCCGCGTTACATAA
CTTACGGTAAATGGCCCGCCTGGCTGACCGCCCAACGACCCCCGCCCATTGACGTCAATAATGACGTATG
TTCCCATAGTAACGCCAATAGGGACTTTCCATTGACGTCAATGGGTGGAGTATTTACGGTAAACTGCCCA
CTTGGCAGTACATCAAGTGTATCATATGCCAAGTACGCCCCCTATTGACGTCAATGACGGTAAATGGCCC
GCCTGGCATTATGCCCAGTACATGACCTTATGGGACTTTCCTACTTGGCAGTACATCTACGTATTAGTCA
TCGCTATTACCATGGTGATGCGGTTTTGGCAGTACATCAATGGGCGTGGATAGCGGTTTGACTCACGGGG
ATTTCCAAGTCTCCACCCCATTGACGTCAATGGGAGTTTGTTTTGGCACCAAAATCAACGGGACTTTCCA
AAATGTCGTAACAACTCCGCCCCATTGACGCAAATGGGCGGTAGGCGTGTACGGTGGGAGGTCTATATAA
GCAGAGCTGGTTTAGTGAACCGTCAGATCCGCTAGCGCTACCGGTCGCCACCATGGTGAGCAAGGGCGAG
GAGCTGTTCACCGGGGTGGTGCCCATCCTGGTCGAGCTGGACGGCGACGTAAACGGCCACAAGTTCAGCG
TGTCCGGCGAGGGCGAGGGCGATGCCACCTACGGCAAGCTGACCCTGAAGTTCATCTGCACCACCGGCAA
GCTGCCCGTGCCCTGGCCCACCCTCGTGACCACCCTGACCTGGGGCGTGCAGTGCTTCAGCCGCTACCCC
GACCACATGAAGCAGCACGACTTCTTCAAGTCCGCCATGCCCGAAGGCTACGTCCAGGAGCGCACCATCT
TCTTCAAGGACGACGGCAACTACAAGACCCGCGCCGAGGTGAAGTTCGAGGGCGACACCCTGGTGAACCG
CATCGAGCTGAAGGGCATCGACTTCAAGGAGGACGGCAACATCCTGGGGCACAAGCTGGAGTACAACTAC
ATCAGCCACAACGTCTATATCACCGCCGACAAGCAGAAGAACGGCATCAAGGCCAACTTCAAGATCCGCC
ACAACATCGAGGACGGCAGCGTGCAGCTCGCCGACCACTACCAGCAGAACACCCCCATCGGCGACGGCCC
CGTGCTGCTGCCCGACAACCACTACCTGAGCACCCAGTCCGCCCTGAGCAAAGACCCCAACGAGAAGCGC
GATCACATGGTCCTGCTGGAGTTCGTGACCGCCGCCGGGATCACTCTCGGCATGGACGAGCTGTACAAGA
GTGCTGGTGGTGGAGTGCAGGTGGAAACCATCTCCCCAGGAGACGGGCGCACCTTCCCCAAGCGCGGCCA
GACCTGCGTGGTGCACTACACCGGGATGCTTGAAGATGGAAAGAAATTTGATTCCTCCCGGGACAGAAAC
AAGCCCTTTAAGTTTATGCTAGGCAAGCAGGAGGTGATCCGAGGCTGGGAAGAAGGGGTTGCCCAGATGA
GTGTGGGTCAGAGAGCCAAACTGACTATATCTCCAGATTATGCCTATGGTGCCACTGGGCACCCAGGCAT
CATCCCACCACATGCCACTCTCGTCTTCGATGTGGAGCTTCTAAAACTGGAAAGTGCTGGTGGTAGTGCT
GGTGGTAGTGCTGGTGGTAGTGCTGGTGGTAGTGCTGGTGGTCCTCGAGCTCAAGCTTCGAATTCGATGG
AGCTAGAGGTGCCGGACGAGGCGGAGAGCGCCGAAGCGGGGGCCGTGACGGCGGAAGCGGCCTGGTCTGC
GGAGAGTGGGGCGGCGGCAGGTATGACCCAGAAGAAGGCTGGCCTCGCAGAGGCCCCCTTGGTGACAGGG
CAGCCAGGCCCTGGCCATGGGAAGAAGCTGGGCCACCGAGGCGTGGATGCGTCGGGAGAGACTACGTATA
AGAAGACCACCTCGTCCACCCTGAAGGGCGCCATCCAGCTGGGGATCGGGTACACGGTGGGCAACCTGAG
CTCTAAGCCGGAGCGGGACGTGCTCATGCAGGACTTCTACGTGATGGAGAGCATCTTCTTCCCCAGTGAA
GGGAGCAACTTCACCCCTGCCCACCACTTCCAGGATTTCCGCTTCAAGACCTATGCACCTGTTGCCTTCC
GCTACTTCCGGGAGCTCTTTGGCATCCGTCCAGATGACTATTTGTACTCCCTGTGCAATGAGCCACTCAT
CGAGCTCTCCAACCCCGGGGCCAGCGGCTCTGTCTTCTACGTCACCAGCGACGACGAGTTCATCATCAAG
ACTGTCATGCACAAGGAGGCAGAGTTCCTGCAGAAGCTGCTGCCTGGCTACTACATGAATCTCAACCAGA
ACCCACGGACGCTGCTGCCCAAGTTCTATGGGCTGTACTGCGTGCAGTCTGGTGGCAAGAACATCCGCGT
GGTGGTCATGAACAATGTGCTGCCCCGTGTCGTCAAAATGCACCTTAAGTTCGCCCTCAAGGGCTCCACG
TACAAGCGCAGGGCCAGCAAGAAGGAGAAGGAGAAGAGCCTGCCCACCTACAAGGACCTGGACTTCATGC
AGGACATGCCCGAGGGGCTGCTGCTGGACTCCGACACCTTTGGCGCCCTGGTCAAGACGCTGCAGCGAGA
CTGCCTGGTGCTGGAGAGCTTCAAGATAATGGACTACAGCCTGCTGCTGGGCGTGCACAACATCGATCAG
CAGGAGCGAGAGCGCCAGGCCGAGGGCGCCCAGAGCAAGGCGGATGAGAAGCGGCCCGTGGCCCAGAAGG
CTCTGTATTCCACGGCCATGGAGTCTATCCAGGGCGGAGCTGCCCGTGGGGAGGCCATTGAGACAGATGA
CACGATGGGTGGGATTCCAGCAGTGAATGGGCGCGGGGAGCGACTGCTCCTCCACATCGGGATCATTGAT
ATTCTGCAGTCCTACAGGTTCATCAAGAAGTTAGAACACACCTGGAAGGCCCTCGTCCATGATGGGGACA
CTGTCTCAGTCCACCGGCCCAGCTTCTATGCAGAGCGCTTCTTCAAGTTCATGAGCAGCACGGTGTTCGA
GGAGAGTTCCTCCCTGAAGTCCTCTCCATCCAAGAAAGGACGTGGTGCCCTGCTGGCGGTCAAACCCCTG
GGGCCCACTGCTGCCTTCTCAGCCAGCCAGATCCCCAGCGAGAGAGAGGATGTGCAGTATGACCTGCGGG
GGGCCCGCAGCTACCCCACGCTTGAGGATGAAGGCCGGCCTGACCTCCTGCCCTGCACCCCACCGTCCTT
TGAGGAAGCCACCACAGCCTCCATCGCCACCACCCTGTCGTCCACCTCCCTCTCCATCCCAGAGCGGTCC
CCTTCAGATACATCGGAGCAGCCCCGGTACAGGCGGCGCACGCAGTCTTCAGGCCAGGATGGCCGGCCCC
AGGAGGAGCCCCATGCGGAAGACCTGCAGAAGATAACTGTGCAGGTGGAGCCAGTGTGCGGTGTGGGGGT
TGTCCCCAAGGAGGAGGGTGCAGGAGTGGAGGTCCCCCCATGTGGGGCATCGGCTGCAGCCTCTGTGGAA
ATAGACGCTGCCAGCCAGGCCTCAGAGCCTGCCAGCCAGGCCTCAGATGAGGAGGATGCACCCTCTACAG
ACATCTATTTTTAAGGATCCACCGGATCTAGATAACTGATCATAATCAGCCATACCACATTTGTAGAGGT
TTTACTTGCTTTAAAAAACCTCCCACACCTCCCCCTGAACCTGAAACATAAAATGAATGCAATTGTTGTT
GTTAACTTGTTTATTGCAGCTTATAATGGTTACAAATAAAGCAATAGCATCACAAATTTCACAAATAAAG
CATTTTTTTCACTGCATTCTAGTTGTGGTTTGTCCAAACTCATCAATGTATCTTAAGGCGTAAATTGTAA
GCGTTAATATTTTGTTAAAATTCGCGTTAAATTTTTGTTAAATCAGCTCATTTTTTAACCAATAGGCCGA
AATCGGCAAAATCCCTTATAAATCAAAAGAATAGACCGAGATAGGGT
[37 nt withheld, positions 4038-4074]
AAAGAACGTGGACTCCAACGTCAAAGG
[49 nt withheld, positions 4102-4150]
T
[91 nt withheld, positions 4152-4242]
G
[124 nt withheld, positions 4244-4367]
CAGGTGGCACTTTTCGGGGAAATGTGCGCGGAACCCCTATTTGTTTATTTTTCTAAATACATTCAAATAT
GTATCCGCTCATGAGACAATAACCCTGATAAATGCTTCAATAATATTGAAAAAGGAAGAGTCCTGAGGCG
GAAAGAACCAGCTGTGGAATGTGTGTCAGTTAGGGTGTGGAAAGTCCCCAGGCTCCCCAGCAGGCAGAAG
TATGCAAAGCATGCATCTCAATTAGTCAGCAACCAGGTGTGGAAAGTCCCCAGGCTCCCCAGCAGGCAGA
AGTATGCAAAGCATGCATCTCAATTAGTCAGCAACCATAGTCCCGCCCCTAACTCCGCCCATCCCGCCCC
TAACTCCGCCCAGTTCCGCCCATTCTCCGCCCCATGGCTGACTAATTTTTTTTATTTATGCAGAGGCCGA
GGCCGCCTCGGCCTCTGAGCTATTCCAGAAGTAGTGAGGAGGCTTTTTTGGAGGCCTAGGCTTTTGCAAA
GATCGATCAAGAGACAGGATGAGGATCGTTTCGCATGATTGAACAAGATGGATTGCACGCAGGTTCTCCG
GCCGCTTGGGTGGAGAGGCTATTCGGCTATGACTGGGCACAACAGACAATCGGCTGCTCTGATGCCGCCG
TGTTCCGGCTGTCAGCGCAGGGGCGCCCGGTTCTTTTTGTCAAGACCGACCTGTCCGGTGCCCTGAATGA
ACTGCAAGACGAGGCAGCGCGGCTATCGTGGCTGGCCACGACGGGCGTTCCTTGCGCAGCTGTGCTCGAC
GTTGTCACTGAAGCGGGAAGGGACTGGCTGCTATTGGGCGAAGTGCCGGGGCAGGATCTCCTGTCATCTC
ACCTTGCTCCTGCCGAGAAAGTATCCATCATGGCTGATGCAATGCGGCGGCTGCATACGCTTGATCCGGC
TACCTGCCCATTCGACCACCAAGCGAAACATCGCATCGAGCGAGCACGTACTCGGATGGAAGCCGGTCTT
GTCGATCAGGATGATCTGGACGAAGAGCATCAGGGGCTCGCGCCAGCCGAACTGTTCGCCAGGCTCAAGG
CGAGCATGCCCGACGGCGAGGATCTCGTCGTGACCCATGGCGATGCCTGCTTGCCGAATATCATGGTGGA
AAATGGCCGCTTTTCTGGATTCATCGACTGTGGCCGGCTGGGTGTGGCGGACCGCTATCAGGACATAGCG
TTGGCTACCCGTGATATTGCTGAAGAGCTTGGCGGCGAATGGGCTGACCGCTTCCTCGTGCTTTACGGTA
TCGCCGCTCCCGATTCGCAGCGCATCGCCTTCTATCGCCTTCTTGACGAGTTCTTCTGAGCGGGACTCTG
GGGTTCGAAATGACCGACCAAGCGACGCCCAACCTGCCATCACGAGATTTCGATTCCACCGCCGCCTTCT
ATGAAAGGTTGGGCTTCGGAATCGTTTTCCGGGACGCCGGCTGGATGATCCTCCAGCGCGGGGATCTCAT
GCTGGAGTTCTTCGCCCACCCTAGGGGGAGGCTAACTGAAACACGGAAGGAGACAATACCGGAAGGAACC
CGCGCTATGACGGCAATAAAAAGACAGAATAAAACGCACGGTGTTGGGTCGTTTGTTCATAAACGCGGGG
TTCGGTCCCAGGGCTGGCACTCTGTCGATACCCCACCGAGACCCCATTGGGGCCAATACGCCCGCGTTTC
TTCCTTTTCCCCACCCCACCCCCCAAGTTCGGGTGAAGGCCCAGGGCTCGCAGCCAACGTCGGGGCGGCA
GGCCCTGCCATAGCCTCAGGTTACTCATATATACTTTAGATTGATTTAAAACTTCATTTTTAATTTAAAA
GGATCTAGGTGAAGATCCTTTTTGATAATCTCATGACCAAAATCCCTTAACGTGAGTTTTCGTTCCACTG
AGCGTCAGACCCCGTAGAAAAGATCAAAGGATCTTCTTGAGATCCTTTTTTTCTGCGCGTAATCTGCTGC
TTGCAAACAAAAAAACCACCGCTACCAGCGGTGGTTTGTTTGCCGGATCAAGAGCTACCAACTCTTTTTC
CGAAGGTAACTGGCTTCAGCAGAGCGCAGATACCAAATACTGTCCTTCTAGTGTAGCCGTAGTTAGGCCA
CCACTTCAAGAACTCTGTAGCACCGCCTACATACCTCGCTCTGCTAATCCTGTTACCAGTGGCTGCTGCC
AGTGGCGATAAGTCGTGTCTTACCGGGTTGGACTCAAGACGATAGTTACCGGATAAGGCGCAGCGGTCGG
GCTGAACGGGGGGTTCGTGCACACAGCCCAGCTTGGAGCGAACGACCTACACCGAACTGAGATACCTACA
GCGTGAGCTATGAGAAAGCGCCACGCTTCCCGAAGGGAGAAAGGCGGACAGGTATCCGGTAAGCGGCAGG
GTCGGAACAGGAGAGCGCACGAGGGAGCTTCCAGGGGGAAACGCCTGGTATCTTTATAGTCCTGTCGGGT
TTCGCCACCTCTGACTTGAGCGTCGATTTTTGTGATGCTCGTCAGGGGGGCGGAGCCTATGGAAAAACGC
CAGCAACGCGGCCTTTTTACGGTTCCTGGCCTTTTGCTGGCCTTTTGCTCACATGTTCTTTCCTGCGTTA
TCCCCTGATTCTGTGGATAACCGTATTACCGCCATGCAT
