>Addgene plasmid #20158 | CF-PIPKi | addgene partial sequence | sequence record 26042 | 20158 with EGFP-C
CCACCGGACTCTGGCANGGACGAGCTGTACAAGAGTGCTGGTGGTGGAGTGCAGGTGGAAACCATCTCCC
CAGGAGACGGGCGCACCTTCCCCAAGCGCGGCCAGACCTGCGTGGTGCACTACACCGGGATGCTTGAAGA
TGGAAAGAAATTTGATTCCTCCCGGGACAGAAACAAGCCCTTTAAGTTTATGCTAGGCAAGCAGGAGGTG
ATCCGAGGCTGGGAAGAAGGGGTTGCCCAGATGAGTGTGGGTCAGAGAGCCAAACTGACTATATCTCCAG
ATTATGCCTATGGTGCCACTGGGCACCCAGGCATCATCCCACCACATGCCACTCTCGTCTTCGATGTGGA
GCTTCTAAAACTGGAAAGTGCTGGTGGTAGTGCTGGTGGTAGTGCTGGTGGTAGTGCTGGTGGTAGTGCT
GGTGGTCCTCGAGCTCAAGCTTCGAATTCGATGGAGCTAGAGGTGCCGGACGAGGCGGAGAGCGCCGAAG
CGGGGGCCGTGACGGCGGAAGCGGCCTGGTCTGCGGAGAGTGGGGCGGCGGCAGGTATGACCCAGAAGAA
GGCTGGCCTCGCAGAGGCCCCCTTGGTGACAGGGCAGCCAGGCGCTTGCNTTGGAAAAAAAGCTGGGCCA
CCCAGGCGTGGATGCGTTTGGGAGAGACTACGTATAAGAAGACCACCTCGTCCACCCTGAAGGGCGCCAT
CCAGCTGGGGATCGGGTACACGGTGGGCAACCTGAGCTCTAANCCGAACCGGGACGTGCTCATGCAG
