>Addgene plasmid #20158 | CF-PIPKi | addgene partial sequence | sequence record 26043 | 20158 with SV40pA-R
GTTAACAACAACAATTGCATTCATTTTATGTTTCAGGTTCAGGGGGAGGTGTGGGAGGTTTTTTAAAGCA
AGTAAAACCTCTACAAATGTGGTATGGCTGATTATGATCAGTTATCTAGATCCGGTGGATCCTTAAAAAT
AGATGTCTGTAGAGGGTGCATCCTCCTCATCTGAGGCCTGGCTGGCAGGCTCTGAGGCCTGGCTGGCAGC
GTCTATTTCCACAGAGGCTGCAGCCGATGCCCCACATGGGGGGACCTCCACTCCTGCACCCTCCTCCTTG
GGGACAACCCCCACACCGCACACTGGCTCCACCTGCACAGTTATCTTCTGCAGGTCTTCCGCATGGGGCT
CCTCCTGGGGCCGGCCATCCTGGCCTGAAGACTGCGTGCGCCGCCTGTACCGGGGCTGCTCCGATGTATC
TGAAGGGGACCGCTCTGGGATGGAGAGGGAGGTGGACGACAGGGTGGTGGCGATGGAGGCTGTGGTGGCT
TCCTCAAAGGACGGTGGGGTGCAGGGCAGGAGGTCAGGCCGGCCTTCATCCTCAAGCGTGGGGTAGCTGC
GGGCCCCCCGCAGGTCATACTGCACATC
