>Addgene plasmid #20158 | CF-PIPKi | addgene partial sequence | sequence record 26044 | 20158 with mPIPK-R 5'-CTGTGGTGGCTTCCTCAAA
GCCGGCCTTCATCCTCAAGCGTGGGGTAGCTGCGGGCCCCCCGCAGGTCATACTGCACATCCTCTCTCTC
GCTGGGGATCTGGCTGGCTGAGAAGGCAGCAGTGGGCCCCAGGGGTTTGACCGCCAGCAGGGCACCACGT
CCTTTCTTGGATGGAGAGGACTTCAGGGAGGAACTCTCCTCGAACACCGTGCTGCTCATGAACTTGAAGA
AGCGCTCTGCATAGAAGCTGGGCCGGTGGACTGAGACAGTGTCCCCATCATGGACGAGGGCCTTCCAGGT
GTGTTCTAACTTCTTGATGAACCTGTAGGACTGCAGAATATCAATGATCCCGATGTGGAGGAGCAGTCGC
TCCCCGCGCCCATTCACTGCTGGAATCCCACCCATCGTGTCATCTGTCTCAATGGCCTCCCCACGGGCAG
CTCCGCCCTGGATAGACTCCATGGCCGTGGAATACAGAGCCTTCTGGGCCACGGGCCGCTTCTCATCCGC
CTTGCTCTGGGCGCCCTCGGCCTGGCGCTCTCGCTCCTGCTGATCGATGTTGTGCACGCCCAGCAGCAGG
CTGTAGTCCATTATCTTGAAGCTCTCCAGCACCAGGCAGTCTCGCTNNNNNNNNTTGACCAGGGCGCCAA
AGGTGTCGGANNNNAGCAGCAGCCCCTCGGGCATGTCCTGCATNNNNNNCAGGTCCTTGTANNTGGGCAG
GCTCTTCTCCTTCTCCTTCTTGGCGGCCCTGCGCTTGTACGTGGAGCCCTTGAGGGCGAACTTAAG
